Addgene plasmid #215381: pB-T-PAF-Clu TL1
Purpose: High expression of the Clusterin(p.Arg214_Leu238del) mutant for purification.
Depositing lab: Franz-Ulrich Hartl. Depositing organization: Max Planck Institute of Biochemistry.
Backbone
  Vector backbone: pB-T-PAF
  Backbone size w/o insert (bp): 7244
  Vector type: Mammalian Expression
  Selectable markers: Puromycin
Growth in bacteria
  Bacterial resistance: Ampicillin, 100 μg/mL
  Growth temperature: 37°C
  Growth strain: DH5alpha
  Copy number: High Copy
Gene/Insert
  Gene/Insert name: CLU
  Species: H. sapiens (human)
  Mutation: p.Arg214_Leu238del
  Entrez Gene: CLU (a.k.a. AAG4, APO-J, APOJ, CLI, CLU1, CLU2, KUB1, NA1/NA2, SGP-2, SGP2, SP-40, TRPM-2, TRPM2)
  Promoter: tetO
  Cloning method: Ligation Independent Cloning
Terms and licenses: Academic/Nonprofit Terms; Industry Terms: Not Available to Industry
How to cite: pB-T-PAF-Clu TL1 was a gift from Franz-Ulrich Hartl (Addgene plasmid # 215381 ; http://n2t.net/addgene:215381 ; RRID:Addgene_215381)
