[The description below was written by a language model from this plasmid's Addgene catalogue record and pLannotate feature annotations shown in this document.]
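Description:
pB-T-PAF-Clu TL1 is a mammalian expression plasmid built on the pB-T-PAF backbone for high-level, tetracycline-regulated production of a human clusterin (CLU, also known as apolipoprotein J) deletion mutant intended for protein purification. It is maintained in E. coli through a high-copy ColE1/pUC-type origin and an ampicillin resistance gene (β-lactamase) with its own promoter. The plasmid frame appears pBluescript-like, carrying an f1 origin, lacZα and lac promoter/operator remnants, and flanking T7 and T3 promoters.

The expression cassette consists of an array of eight annotated tet operator repeats followed by a TRE-type minimal promoter segment, which drives the CLU coding sequence and ends in a bovine growth hormone polyadenylation signal. Transcription from such a promoter requires a tetracycline-controlled transactivator, which is not annotated on this plasmid and would therefore have to be supplied separately. The insert carries the p.Arg214_Leu238del mutation, an in-frame removal of 25 residues, consistent with the CLU feature being annotated as a fragment. No affinity tag is annotated or listed in the record.

Downstream lie an FRT site and an SV40 early promoter driving puromycin N-acetyltransferase with SV40 polyadenylation signals, allowing puromycin selection of stably transfected mammalian cells. The "pB" prefix and a short baculovirus FP25-derived fragment, a sequence often found beside piggyBac transposon arms, suggest a piggyBac transposon design for genomic integration. However, transposon terminal repeats are not annotated, and the record does not state this. The listed backbone size plus the insert does not match the 7,526 nt sequenced record, presumably because cloning replaced part of the backbone.
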