Features (pLannotate 1.2.2; 32 found; start..end, strand, type, name):
     28..456     -  rep_origin     f1 ori (sequence partly withheld): f1 bacteriophage origin of replication; arrow indicates direction of (+) strand synthesis
    461..618     -  CDS            lacZα (fragment): LacZα fragment of β-galactosidase; lacZ fragment
    621..639     +  promoter       T7 promoter: promoter for bacteriophage T7 RNA polymerase
   1139..1159    +  promoter       tight TRE promoter (fragment): Tet-responsive promoter PTight, consisting of seven tet operator sequences followed by the minimal CMV promoter
   1176..1196    +  promoter       tight TRE promoter (fragment): Tet-responsive promoter PTight, consisting of seven tet operator sequences followed by the minimal CMV promoter
   1213..1233    +  promoter       tight TRE promoter (fragment): Tet-responsive promoter PTight, consisting of seven tet operator sequences followed by the minimal CMV promoter
   1250..1270    +  promoter       tight TRE promoter (fragment): Tet-responsive promoter PTight, consisting of seven tet operator sequences followed by the minimal CMV promoter
   1287..1307    +  promoter       tight TRE promoter (fragment): Tet-responsive promoter PTight, consisting of seven tet operator sequences followed by the minimal CMV promoter
   1324..1344    +  promoter       tight TRE promoter (fragment): Tet-responsive promoter PTight, consisting of seven tet operator sequences followed by the minimal CMV promoter
   1361..1381    +  promoter       tight TRE promoter (fragment): Tet-responsive promoter PTight, consisting of seven tet operator sequences followed by the minimal CMV promoter
   1398..1418    +  promoter       tight TRE promoter (fragment): Tet-responsive promoter PTight, consisting of seven tet operator sequences followed by the minimal CMV promoter
   1426..1471    +  promoter       TRE3GV promoter (fragment): 3rd-generation Tet-responsive promoter that can be activated by binding of Tet-On® 3G, optimized for retroviral and lentiviral vectors
   1566..2837    +  CDS            CLU (fragment): CLUS_HUMAN - Also known as APOJ From Homo sapiens (Human).
   2940..3164    +  polyA_signal   bGH poly(A) signal: bovine growth hormone polyadenylation signal
   3168..3189    +  promoter       SV40 promoter (fragment): SV40 enhancer and early promoter
   3210..3443    +  rep_origin     f1 ori (fragment) (sequence partly withheld): f1 bacteriophage origin of replication; arrow indicates direction of (+) strand synthesis
   3448..3495    +  protein_bind   FRT: FLP-mediated recombination occurs in the 8-bp core sequence TCTAGAAA (Turan and Bode, 2011). FLP recombinase from the Saccharomyces cerevisiae 2μ plasmid
   3520..3723    +  promoter       SV40 promoter: SV40 early promoter
   3734..4330    +  CDS            PuroR: puromycin N-acetyltransferase; pac from Streptomyces alboniger; confers resistance to puromycin
   4457..4541    +  CDS            large T antigen (fragment): large T antigen from SV40 (simian virus 40)
   4564..4685    +  polyA_signal   SV40 poly(A) signal: SV40 polyadenylation signal
   4695..4746    +  polyA_signal   SV40 poly(A) signal (fragment): SV40 polyadenylation signal
   4764..4787    +  misc_feature   MCS (fragment): pBluescript multiple cloning site
   5188..5319    +  CDS            FP (fragment): FP25_NPVAC - Experimental evidence at protein level: Swiss-Prot protein existence level 1. From Autographa californica nuclear polyhedrosis virus (AcMNPV).
   5336..5354    -  promoter       T3 promoter: promoter for bacteriophage T3 RNA polymerase
   5399..5415    -  protein_bind   lac operator: The lac repressor binds to the lac operator to inhibit transcription in E. coli. This inhibition can be relieved by adding lactose or isopropyl-β-D-thiogalactopyranoside (IPTG). lac repressor encoded by lacI
   5423..5453    -  promoter       lac promoter: promoter for the E. coli lac operon
   5468..5489    -  protein_bind   CAP binding site: CAP binding activates transcription in the presence of cAMP. E. coli catabolite activator protein
   5502..5594    -  CDS            lacI (fragment): lac repressor; lacI; The lac repressor binds to the lac operator to inhibit transcription in E. coli. This inhibition can be relieved by adding lactose or isopropyl-β-D-thiogalactopyranoside (IPTG).
   5777..6365    -  rep_origin     ori: high-copy-number ColE1/pMB1/pBR322/pUC origin of replication
   6536..7396    -  CDS            AmpR: β-lactamase; bla; confers resistance to ampicillin, carbenicillin, and related antibiotics
   7397..7501    -  promoter       AmpR promoter: bla
>Addgene plasmid #215381 | pB-T-PAF-Clu TL1 | addgene full sequence | sequence record 431849 | Addgene NGS Result
AAATTGTAAGCGTTAATATTTTGTTAAAATTCGCGTTAAATTTTTGTTAAATCAGCTCATTTTTTAACCA
ATAGGCCGAAATCGGCAAAATCCCTTATAAATCAAAAGAATAGACCGAGATAGGGT
[37 nt withheld, positions 127-163]
AAAGAACGTGGACTCCAACGTCAAAGG
[49 nt withheld, positions 191-239]
T
[91 nt withheld, positions 241-331]
G
[124 nt withheld, positions 333-456]
CCCATTCGCCATTCAGGCTGCGCAACTGTTGGGAAGGGCGATCGGTGCGGGCCTCTTCGCTATTACGCCA
GCTGGCGAAAGGGGGATGTGCTGCAAGGCGATTAAGTTGGGTAACGCCAGGGTTTTCCCAGTCACGACGT
TGTAAAACGACGGCCAGTGAATTGTAATACGACTCACTATAGGGCGAATTGGAGCTCGGTATTCACGACA
GCAGGCTGAATAATAAAAAAATTAGAAACTATTATTTAACCCTAGAAAGATAATCATATTGTGACGTACG
TTAAAGATAATCATGCGTAAAATTGACGCATGTGTTTTATCGGTCTGTATATCGAGGTTTATTTATTAAT
TTGAATAGATATTAAGTTTTATTATATTTACACTTACATACTAATAATAAATTCAACAAACAATTTATTT
ATGTTTATTTATTTATTAAAAAAAAACAAAAACTCAAAATTTCTTCTATAAAGTAACAAAACTTTTAAAC
ATTCTCTCTTTTACAAAAATAAACTTATTTTGTACTTTAAAAACAGTCATGTTGTATTATAAAATAAGTA
ATTAGCTTAACCTATACATAATAGAAACAAATTATACTTATTAGTCAGTCAGAAACAACTTTGGCACATA
TCAATATTATGCTCTCGTTAATTAACTCGAGGGATCCAAGCTGGCCGCACGTCTCCCTATCAGTGATAGA
GAAGTCGACACGTCTCGAGCTCCCTATCAGTGATAGAGAAGGTACGTCTAGAACGTCTCCCTATCAGTGA
TAGAGAAGTCGACACGTCTCGAGCTCCCTATCAGTGATAGAGAAGGTACGTCTAGAACGTCTCCCTATCA
GTGATAGAGAAGTCGACACGTCTCGAGCTCCCTATCAGTGATAGAGAAGGTACGTCTAGAACGTCTCCCT
ATCAGTGATAGAGAAGTCGACACGTCTCGAGCTCCCTATCAGTGATAGAGAAGGTACCCCCTATATAAGC
AGAGCTCGTTTAGTGAACCGTCAGATCGCCTGGAGACGCCATCCACGCTGTTTTGACCTCCATAGAAGAC
ACCGGGACCGATCCAGCCTCCGCGGTGGCGGCCATCACAAGTTTGTACAGCTAGCCACCATGATGAAGAC
TCTGCTGCTGTTTGTGGGGCTGCTGCTGACCTGGGAGAGTGGGCAGGTCCTGGGGGACCAGACGGTCTCA
GACAATGAGCTCCAGGAAATGTCCAATCAGGGAAGTAAGTACGTCAATAAGGAAATTCAAAATGCTGTCA
ACGGGGTGAAACAGATAAAGACTCTCATAGAAAAAACAAACGAAGAGCGCAAGACACTGCTCAGCAACCT
AGAAGAAGCCAAGAAGAAGAAAGAGGATGCCCTAAATGAGACCAGGGAATCAGAGACAAAGCTGAAGGAG
CTCCCAGGAGTGTGCAATGAGACCATGATGGCCCTCTGGGAAGAGTGTAAGCCCTGCCTGAAACAGACCT
GCATGAAGTTCTACGCACGCGTCTGCAGAAGTGGCTCAGGCCTGGTTGGCCGCCAGCTTGAGGAGTTCCT
GAACCAGAGCTCGCCCTTCTACTTCTGGATGAATGGTGACCGCATCGACTCCCTGCTGGAGAACGACCGG
CAGCAGACGCACATGCTGGATGTCATGCAGGACCACTTCAGCCGCGCGTCCAGCATCATAGACGAGCTCT
TCCAGGACAGGTTCTTCACCCGGGAGCCCCAGGATACCTACCACTACCTGCCCTTCAGCCTGCCCCACAA
CTTCCACGCCATGTTCCAGCCCTTCCTTGAGATGATACACGAGGCTCAGCAGGCCATGGACATCCACTTC
CATAGCCCGGCCTTCCAGCACCCGCCAACAGAATTCATACGAGAAGGCGACGATGACCGGACTGTGTGCC
GGGAGATCCGCCACAACTCCACGGGCTGCCTGCGGATGAAGGACCAGTGTGACAAGTGCCGGGAGATCTT
GTCTGTGGACTGTTCCACCAACAACCCCTCCCAGGCTAAGCTGCGGCGGGAGCTCGACGAATCCCTCCAG
GTCGCTGAGAGGTTGACCAGGAAATACAACGAGCTGCTAAAGTCCTACCAGTGGAAGATGCTCAACACCT
CCTCCTTGCTGGAGCAGCTGAACGAGCAGTTTAACTGGGTGTCCCGGCTGGCAAACCTCACGCAAGGCGA
AGACCAGTACTATCTGCGGGTCACCACGGTGGCTTCCCACACTTCTGACTCGGACGTTCCTTCCGGTGTC
ACTGAGGTGGTCGTGAAGCTCTTTGACTCTGATCCCATCACTGTGACGGTCCCTGTAGAAGTCTCCAGGA
AGAACCCTAAATTTATGGAGACCGTGGCGGAGAAAGCGCTGCAGGAATACCGCAAAAAGCACCGGGAGGA
GTGAGCGGCCGCATAGATAACTGATCCAGTGTGCTGGGCTACGATGCATGGGCCCCCTAGGTCGAGTCTA
GAGGGCCCGTTTAAACCCGCTGATCAGCCTCGACTGTGCCTTCTAGTTGCCAGCCATCTGTTGTTTGCCC
CTCCCCCGTGCCTTCCTTGACCCTGGAAGGTGCCACTCCCACTGTCCTTTCCTAATAAAATGAGGAAATT
GCATCGCATTGTCTGAGTAGGTGTCATTCTATTCTGGGGGGTGGGGTGGGGCAGGACAGCAAGGGGGAGG
ATTGGGAAGACAATAGCAGGCATGCTGGGGATGCGGTGGGCTCTATGGCTTCTGAGGCGGAAAGAACCAG
CTGGGGCTCTAGGGGGTATCCCC
[124 nt withheld, positions 3210-3333]
C
[91 nt withheld, positions 3335-3425]
AGGGTGATGGTTCACGTACCTAGAAGTTCCTATTCCGAAGTTCCTATTCTCTAGAAAGTATAGGAACTTC
CTTGGCCAAAAAGACCGGTACCAGGCAGGCAGAAGTATGCAAAGCATGCATCTCAATTAGTCAGCAACCA
TAGTCCCGCCCCTAACTCCGCCCATCCCGCCCCTAACTCCGCCCAGTTCCGCCCATTCTCCGCCCCATGG
CTGACTAATTTTTTTTATTTATGCAGAGGCCGAGGCCGCCTCGGCCTCTGAGCTATTCCAGAAGTAGTGA
GGAGGCTTTTTTGGAGGCTACCATGGGTACCGAGTACAAGCCCACGGTGCGCCTCGCCACCCGCGACGAC
GTCCCCCGGGCCGTACGCACCCTCGCCGCCGCGTTCGCCGACTACCCCGCCACGCGCCACACCGTCGACC
CGGACCGCCACATCGAGCGGGTCACCGAGCTGCAAGAACTCTTCCTCACGCGCGTCGGGCTCGACATCGG
CAAGGTGTGGGTCGCGGACGACGGCGCCGCGGTGGCGGTCTGGACCACGCCGGAGAGCGTCGAAGCGGGG
GCGGTGTTCGCCGAGATCGGCCCGCGCATGGCCGAGTTGAGCGGTTCCCGGCTGGCCGCGCAGCAACAGA
TGGAAGGCCTCCTGGCGCCGCACCGGCCCAAGGAGCCCGCGTGGTTCCTGGCCACCGTCGGCGTCTCGCC
CGACCACCAGGGCAAGGGTCTGGGCAGCGCCGTCGTGCTCCCCGGAGTGGAGGCGGCCGAGCGCGCCGGG
GTGCCCGCCTTCCTGGAGACCTCCGCGCCCCGCAACCTCCCCTTCTACGAGCGGCTCGGCTTCACCGTCA
CCGCCGACGTCGAGGTGCCCGAAGGACCGCGCACCTGGTGCATGACCCGCAAGCCCGGTGCCTGACGCCC
GCCCCACGACCCGCAGCGCCCGACCGAAAGGAGCGCACGACCCCATGGCTCCGACCGAAGCCACCCGGGG
CGGCCCCGCCGACCCCGCACCCGCCCCCGAGGCCCACCGACTCTAGATAACTGATCATAATCAGCCATAC
CACATTTGTAGAGGTTTTACTTGCTTTAAAAAACCTCCCACACCTCCCCCTGAACCTGAAACATAAAATG
AATGCAATTGTTGTTGTTAACTTGTTTATTGCAGCTTATAATGGTTACAAATAAAGCAATAGCATCACAA
ATTTCACAAATAAAGCATTTTTTTCACTGCATTCTAGTTGTGGTTTGTCCAAACTCATCAATGTATCTTA
ACGCTCGAGTGCATTCTAGTTGTGGTTTGTCCAAACTCATCAATGTATCTTATCATGTCTGTATACCGTC
GACCTCTAGCTGCAGGAATTCGATATCAAGCTCTAGCCAACAAGCTCGTCATCGCTTTGCAGAAGAGCAG
AGAGGATATGCTCATCGTCTAAAGAACTACCCATTTTATTATATATTAGTCACGATATCTATAACAAGAA
AATATATATATAATAAGTTATCACGTAAGTAGAACATGAAATAACAATATAATTATCGTATGAGTTAAAT
CTTAAAAGTCACGTAAAAGATAATCATGCGTCATTTTGACTCACGCGGTCGTTATAGTTCAAAATCAGTG
ACACTTACCGCATTGACAAGCACGCCTCACGGGAGCTCCAAGCGGCGACTGAGATGTCCTAAATGCACAG
CGACGGATTCGCGCTATTTAGAAAGAGAGAGCAATATTTCAAGAATGCATGCGTCAATTTTACGCAGACT
ATCTTTCTAGGGTTAAAAAAGATTTGCGCTTTACTCGACCTAAACTTTAAACACGTCATAGAATCTTCGT
TTGACAAAAACCACATTGTGGCCAAGCTGTGTGACGCGACGCGCGCTAAAGAATGGCAAACCAAGTCGCG
CGAGGTACCAGCTTTTGTTCCCTTTAGTGAGGGTTAATTTCGAGCTTGGCGTAATCATGGTCATAGCTGT
TTCCTGTGTGAAATTGTTATCCGCTCACAATTCCACACAACATACGAGCCGGAAGCATAAAGTGTAAAGC
CTGGGGTGCCTAATGAGTGAGCTAACTCACATTAATTGCGTTGCGCTCACTGCCCGCTTTCCAGTCGGGA
AACCTGTCGTGCCAGCTGCATTAATGAATCGGCCAACGCGCGGGGAGAGGCGGTTTGCGTATTGGGCGCT
CTTCCGCTTCCTCGCTCACTGACTCGCTGCGCTCGGTCGTTCGGCTGCGGCGAGCGGTATCAGCTCACTC
AAAGGCGGTAATACGGTTATCCACAGAATCAGGGGATAACGCAGGAAAGAACATGTGAGCAAAAGGCCAG
CAAAAGGCCAGGAACCGTAAAAAGGCCGCGTTGCTGGCGTTTTTCCATAGGCTCCGCCCCCCTGACGAGC
ATCACAAAAATCGACGCTCAAGTCAGAGGTGGCGAAACCCGACAGGACTATAAAGATACCAGGCGTTTCC
CCCTGGAAGCTCCCTCGTGCGCTCTCCTGTTCCGACCCTGCCGCTTACCGGATACCTGTCCGCCTTTCTC
CCTTCGGGAAGCGTGGCGCTTTCTCATAGCTCACGCTGTAGGTATCTCAGTTCGGTGTAGGTCGTTCGCT
CCAAGCTGGGCTGTGTGCACGAACCCCCCGTTCAGCCCGACCGCTGCGCCTTATCCGGTAACTATCGTCT
TGAGTCCAACCCGGTAAGACACGACTTATCGCCACTGGCAGCAGCCACTGGTAACAGGATTAGCAGAGCG
AGGTATGTAGGCGGTGCTACAGAGTTCTTGAAGTGGTGGCCTAACTACGGCTACACTAGAAGAACAGTAT
TTGGTATCTGCGCTCTGCTGAAGCCAGTTACCTTCGGAAAAAGAGTTGGTAGCTCTTGATCCGGCAAACA
AACCACCGCTGGTAGCGGTGGTTTTTTTGTTTGCAAGCAGCAGATTACGCGCAGAAAAAAAGGATCTCAA
GAAGATCCTTTGATCTTTTCTACGGGGTCTGACGCTCAGTGGAACGAAAACTCACGTTAAGGGATTTTGG
TCATGAGATTATCAAAAAGGATCTTCACCTAGATCCTTTTAAATTAAAAATGAAGTTTTAAATCAATCTA
AAGTATATATGAGTAAACTTGGTCTGACAGTTACCAATGCTTAATCAGTGAGGCACCTATCTCAGCGATC
TGTCTATTTCGTTCATCCATAGTTGCCTGACTCCCCGTCGTGTAGATAACTACGATACGGGAGGGCTTAC
CATCTGGCCCCAGTGCTGCAATGATACCGCGAGACCCACGCTCACCGGCTCCAGATTTATCAGCAATAAA
CCAGCCAGCCGGAAGGGCCGAGCGCAGAAGTGGTCCTGCAACTTTATCCGCCTCCATCCAGTCTATTAAT
TGTTGCCGGGAAGCTAGAGTAAGTAGTTCGCCAGTTAATAGTTTGCGCAACGTTGTTGCCATTGCTACAG
GCATCGTGGTGTCACGCTCGTCGTTTGGTATGGCTTCATTCAGCTCCGGTTCCCAACGATCAAGGCGAGT
TACATGATCCCCCATGTTGTGCAAAAAAGCGGTTAGCTCCTTCGGTCCTCCGATCGTTGTCAGAAGTAAG
TTGGCCGCAGTGTTATCACTCATGGTTATGGCAGCACTGCATAATTCTCTTACTGTCATGCCATCCGTAA
GATGCTTTTCTGTGACTGGTGAGTACTCAACCAAGTCATTCTGAGAATAGTGTATGCGGCGACCGAGTTG
CTCTTGCCCGGCGTCAATACGGGATAATACCGCGCCACATAGCAGAACTTTAAAAGTGCTCATCATTGGA
AAACGTTCTTCGGGGCGAAAACTCTCAAGGATCTTACCGCTGTTGAGATCCAGTTCGATGTAACCCACTC
GTGCACCCAACTGATCTTCAGCATCTTTTACTTTCACCAGCGTTTCTGGGTGAGCAAAAACAGGAAGGCA
AAATGCCGCAAAAAAGGGAATAAGGGCGACACGGAAATGTTGAATACTCATACTCTTCCTTTTTCAATAT
TATTGAAGCATTTATCAGGGTTATTGTCTCATGAGCGGATACATATTTGAATGTATTTAGAAAAATAAAC
AAATAGGGGTTCCGCGCACATTTCCCCGAAAAGTGCCACCT
